>Addgene plasmid #241229 | PLJR965_Rv1420 | addgene full sequence | sequence record 483380 | Addgene NGS Result
AATAAACGAAAGGCTCAGTCGAAAGACTGGGCCTTTCGTTTATCTGTTGTTTGAAAAAAAAAAGCGCCGC
AACTGCGGCGCTTTTTTTTTTGAATTCTCTGACCAGGGAAAATAGCCCTCTGACCTGGGGATTTGCGATC
CCTATCAGTGATAGATATAATCTGGGAGAATCTACGCGACTTCCTTTCCGTTTTTGTACTCGAAAGAAGC
TACAAAGATAAGGCTTCATGCCGAAATCAACACCCTGTCATTTTATGGCAGGGTGTTTTTTTTTTGTCGA
CTTGGGGACCCTAGAGGTCCCCTTTTTTATTTTTTTGGATGAAGAGCATTATCAATGGCTCTTCACAGGA
AGCTTAAAAAAAAAAGCCCCGCGATTGCGGGGCTTTTTTTTTTTAATACGGTTATCCACAGAATCAGGGG
ATAACGCAGGAAAGAACATGTGAGCAAAAGGCCAGCAAAAGGCCAGGAACCGTAAAAAGGCCGCGTTGCT
GGCGTTTTTCCATAGGCTCCGCCCCCCTGACGAGCATCACAAAAATCGACGCTCAAGTCAGAGGTGGCGA
AACCCGACAGGACTATAAAGATACCAGGCGTTTCCCCCTGGAAGCTCCCTCGTGCGCTCTCCTGTTCCGA
CCCTGCCGCTTACCGGATACCTGTCCGCCTTTCTCCCCTCGGGAAGCGTGGCGCTTTCTCATAGCTCACG
CTGTAGGTATCTCAGTTCGGTGTAGGTCGTTCGCTCCAAGCTGGGCTGTGTGCACGAACCCCCCGTTCAG
CCCGACCGCTGCGCCTTATCCGGTAACTATCGTCTTGAGTCCAACCCGGTAAGACACGACTTATCGCCAC
TGGCAGCAGCCACTGGTAACAGGATTAGCAGAGCGAGGTATGTAGGCGGTGCTACAGAGTTCTTGAAGTG
GTGGCCTAACTACGGCTACACTAGAAGGACAGTATTTGGTATCTGCGCTCTGCTGAAGCCAGTTACCTTC
GGAAAAAGAGTTGGTAGCTCTTGATCCGGCAAACAAACCACCGCTGGTAGCGGTGGTTTTTTTGTTTGCA
AGCAGCAGATTACGCGCAGAAAAAAAGGATCTCAAGAAGATCCTTTGATCTTTTCTACGGGGTCTGACGC
TCATGGAACAATAAACGAAAGGCTCAGTCGAAAGACTGGGCCTTTCGTTTATCTGTTGTTTGAAAAAAAA
AAGCCCCGCGATTGCGGGGCTTTTTTTTTTCATATGTCTGACCAGGGAAAATAGCCCTCTGACCTGGGGA
TTTGACTTCCCTATCAGTGATAGAGATAATCTGGGAGTCCCTATCAGTGATAGAGAACGCGGTATCGATA
TGTCGGACCTGGTGCTGGGCCTGGCCATCGGCATCGGCTCGGTGGGCGTGGGCATCCTGAACAAGGTGAC
CGGCGAGATCATCCACAAGAACTCGCGCATCTTCCCGGCCGCCCAGGCCGAGAACAACCTGGTGCGCCGC
ACCAACCGCCAGGGCCGCCGCCTGGCCCGCCGCAAGAAGCACCGCCGCGTGCGCCTGAACCGCCTGTTCG
AGGAGTCGGGCCTGATCACCGACTTCACCAAGATCTCGATCAACCTGAACCCGTACCAGCTGCGCGTGAA
GGGCCTGACCGACGAGCTGTCGAACGAGGAGCTGTTCATCGCCCTGAAGAACATGGTGAAGCACCGCGGC
ATCTCGTACCTGGACGACGCCTCGGACGACGGCAACTCGTCGGTGGGCGACTACGCCCAGATCGTGAAGG
AGAACTCGAAGCAGCTGGAGACCAAGACCCCGGGCCAGATCCAGCTGGAGCGCTACCAGACCTACGGCCA
GCTGCGCGGCGACTTCACCGTGGAGAAGGACGGCAAGAAGCACCGCCTGATCAACGTGTTCCCGACCTCG
GCCTACCGCTCGGAGGCCCTGCGCATCCTGCAGACCCAGCAGGAGTTCAACCCGCAGATCACCGACGAGT
TCATCAACCGCTACCTGGAGATCCTGACCGGCAAGCGCAAGTACTACCACGGCCCGGGCAACGAGAAGTC
GCGCACCGACTACGGCCGCTACCGCACCTCGGGCGAGACCCTGGACAACATCTTCGGCATCCTGATCGGC
AAGTGCACCTTCTACCCGGACGAGTTCCGCGCCGCCAAGGCCTCGTACACCGCCCAGGAGTTCAACCTGC
TGAACGACCTGAACAACCTGACCGTGCCGACCGAGACCAAGAAGCTGTCGAAGGAGCAGAAGAACCAGAT
CATCAACTACGTGAAGAACGAGAAGGCCATGGGCCCGGCCAAGCTGTTCAAGTACATCGCCAAGCTGCTG
TCGTGCGACGTGGCCGACATCAAGGGCTACCGCATCGACAAGTCGGGCAAGGCCGAGATCCACACCTTCG
AGGCCTACCGCAAGATGAAGACCCTGGAGACCCTGGACATCGAGCAGATGGACCGCGAGACCCTGGACAA
GCTGGCCTACGTGCTGACCCTGAACACCGAGCGCGAGGGCATCCAGGAGGCCCTGGAGCACGAGTTCGCC
GACGGCTCGTTCTCGCAGAAGCAGGTGGACGAGCTGGTGCAGTTCCGCAAGGCCAACTCGTCGATCTTCG
GCAAGGGCTGGCACAACTTCTCGGTGAAGCTGATGATGGAGCTGATCCCGGAGCTGTACGAGACCTCGGA
GGAGCAGATGACCATCCTGACCCGCCTGGGCAAGCAGAAGACCACCTCGTCGTCGAACAAGACCAAGTAC
ATCGACGAGAAGCTGCTGACCGAGGAGATCTACAACCCGGTGGTGGCCAAGTCGGTGCGCCAGGCCATCA
AGATCGTGAACGCCGCCATCAAGGAGTACGGCGACTTCGACAACATCGTGATCGAGATGGCCCGCGAGAC
CAACGAGGACGACGAGAAGAAGGCCATCCAGAAGATCCAGAAGGCCAACAAGGACGAGAAGGACGCCGCC
ATGCTGAAGGCCGCCAACCAGTACAACGGCAAGGCCGAGCTGCCGCACTCGGTGTTCCACGGCCACAAGC
AGCTGGCCACCAAGATCCGCCTGTGGCACCAGCAGGGCGAGCGCTGCCTGTACACCGGCAAGACCATCTC
GATCCACGACCTGATCAACAACTCGAACCAGTTCGAGGTGGACGCCATCCTGCCGCTGTCGATCACCTTC
GACGACTCGCTGGCCAACAAGGTGCTGGTGTACGCCACCGCCAACCAGGAGAAGGGCCAGCGCACCCCGT
ACCAGGCCCTGGACTCGATGGACGACGCCTGGTCGTTCCGCGAGCTGAAGGCCTTCGTGCGCGAGTCGAA
GACCCTGTCGAACAAGAAGAAGGAGTACCTGCTGACCGAGGAGGACATCTCGAAGTTCGACGTGCGCAAG
AAGTTCATCGAGCGCAACCTGGTGGACACCCGCTACGCCTCGCGCGTGGTGCTGAACGCCCTGCAGGAGC
ACTTCCGCGCCCACAAGATCGACACCAAGGTGTCGGTGGTGCGCGGCCAGTTCACCTCGCAGCTGCGCCG
CCACTGGGGCATCGAGAAGACCCGCGACACCTACCACCACCACGCCGTGGACGCCCTGATCATCGCCGCC
TCGTCGCAGCTGAACCTGTGGAAGAAGCAGAAGAACACCCTGGTGTCGTACTCGGAGGACCAGCTGCTGG
ACATCGAGACCGGCGAGCTGATCTCGGACGACGAGTACAAGGAGTCGGTGTTCAAGGCCCCGTACCAGCA
CTTCGTGGACACCCTGAAGTCGAAGGAGTTCGAGGACTCGATCCTGTTCTCGTACCAGGTGGACTCGAAG
TTCAACCGCAAGATCTCGGACGCCACCATCTACGCCACCCGCCAGGCCAAGGTGGGCAAGGACAAGGCCG
ACGAGACCTACGTGCTGGGCAAGATCAAGGACATCTACACCCAGGACGGCTACGACGCCTTCATGAAGAT
CTACAAGAAGGACAAGTCGAAGTTCCTGATGTACCGCCACGACCCGCAGACCTTCGAGAAGGTGATCGAG
CCGATCCTGGAGAACTACCCGAACAAGCAGATCAACGACAAGGGCAAGGAGGTGCCGTGCAACCCGTTCC
TGAAGTACAAGGAGGAGCACGGCTACATCCGCAAGTACTCGAAGAAGGGCAACGGCCCGGAGATCAAGTC
GCTGAAGTACTACGACTCGAAGCTGGGCAACCACATCGACATCACCCCGAAGGACTCGAACAACAAGGTG
GTGCTGCAGTCGGTGTCGCCGTGGCGCGCCGACGTGTACTTCAACAAGACCACCGGCAAGTACGAGATCC
TGGGCCTGAAGTACGCCGACCTGCAGTTCGACAAGGGCACCGGCACCTACAAGATCTCGCAGGAGAAGTA
CAACGACATCAAGAAGAAGGAGGGCGTGGACTCGGACTCGGAGTTCAAGTTCACCCTGTACAAGAACGAC
CTGCTGCTGGTGAAGGACACCGAGACCAAGGAGCAGCAGCTGTTCCGCTTCCTGTCGCGCACCATGCCGA
AGCAGAAGCACTACGTGGAGCTGAAGCCGTACGACAAGCAGAAGTTCGAGGGCGGCGAGGCCCTGATCAA
GGTGCTGGGCAACGTGGCCAACTCGGGCCAGTGCAAGAAGGGCCTGGGCAAGTCGAACATCTCGATCTAC
AAGGTGCGCACCGACGTGCTGGGCAACCAGCACATCATCAAGAACGAGGGCGACAAGCCGAAGCTGGACT
TCTAAATACTCTGGCCATTTTTCTTTACCGCCTTTGAGTGAGCTGATACCGCTCGCCGCAGCCGAACGAC
CGAGCGCAACGCGTGCGGCCGCTGATTAGCTAAGCAGAAGGCCATCCTGACGGATGGCCTTTTTCTAGAA
AAAAAAAAAGCGCCGCAACTGCGGCGCTTTTTTTTTTTTAATTAAGTGATAGATTGCGATGCGTGTGCTC
GGTTGATATAATCTGTCAGATCAGGAGGACTTCGCATGTCGCGGTTGGATAAGTCCAAGGTCATCAACTC
GGCGCTGGAGCTGCTGAACGAGGTCGGTATCGAGGGACTGACCACGCGCAAGTTGGCCCAAAAGCTCGGC
GTGGAACAACCGACCCTCTACTGGCACGTGAAGAACAAGCGCGCGCTGCTGGATGCGTTGGCCATCGAGA
TGCTGGATCGCCATCACACGCACTTTTGCCCCCTGGAGGGCGAGAGCTGGCAGGATTTTCTGCGGAACAA
CGCGAAGTCGTTCCGGTGCGCCCTCCTGAGCCATCGGGATGGCGCCAAAGTCCACTTGGGCACCCGCCCG
ACCGAGAAGCAATACGAGACCCTGGAGAACCAGCTGGCCTTCCTCTGTCAACAGGGTTTTTCGTTGGAGA
ACGCCCTGTATGCCCTGTCCGCCGTGGGACACTTCACCTTGGGCTGCGTGTTGGAGGATCAGGAACATCA
GGTGGCGAAAGAGGAACGGGAGACCCCCACGACGGATTCGATGCCCCCGTTGTTGCGCCAGGCGATCGAA
CTGTTTGACCACCAGGGCGCCGAACCCGCCTTTTTGTTCGGGCTGGAGCTGATCATCTGCGGGCTGGAAA
AGCAACTGAAGTGCGAAAGCGGTTCGTGATAACGCCGAAAACCCCGCTTCGGCGGGGTTTTGCCGCGGTC
TGCGTTGTCGGGAAGATTTAAAATAAAAAAGGGGACCTCTAGGGTCCCCAATTAAATAGTTAACACTAGT
ATTAAAAAAAAAAGCCCCGCGATTGCGGGGCTTTTTTTTTTCGACGGCGAGGGTTCCGACCGCTGCAACT
CCCGGTGCAACCTTGTCCCGGTCTATTCTCTTCACTGCACCAGCTCCAATCTGGTGTGAATGCCCCTCGT
CTGTTCGCGCAGGCGGGGGGCTCTATTCGTTTGTCAGCATCGAAAGTAGCCAGATCAGGGATGCGTTGCA
ACCGCGTATGCCCAGGTCAGAAGAGTCGCACAAGAGTTGCAGACCCCTGGAAAGAAAAATGGCCAGAGGG
CGAAAACACCCTCTGACCAGCGGAGCGGGCGACGGGAATCGAACCCGCGTAGCTAGTTTGGAAGAATGGG
TGTCTGCCGACCACATATATGGGCCGGTCAAGATAGGTTTTTACCCCCTCTCGGCTGCATCCTCTAAGTG
GAAAGAAATTGCAGGTCGTAGAAGCGCGTTGAAGCCTGAGAGTTGCACAGGAGTTGCAACCCGGTAGCCT
TGTTCACGACGAGAGGAGACCTAGTTGGCACGTCGCGGATGGGGATCGCTGAAGACTCAGCGCAGCGGGA
GGATCCAAGCCTCATACGTCAACCCGCAGGACGGTGTGAGGTACTACGCGCTGCAGACCTACGACAACAA
GATGGACGCCGAAGCCTGGCTCGCGGGCGAGAAGCGGCTCATCGAGATGGAGACCTGGACCCCTCCACAG
GACCGGGCGAAGAAGGCAGCCGCCAGCGCCATCACGCTGGAGGAGTACACCCGGAAGTGGCTCGTGGAGC
GCGACCTCGCAGACGGCACCAGGGATCTGTACAGCGGGCACGCGGAGCGCCGCATCTACCCGGTGCTAGG
TGAAGTGGCGGTCACAGAGATGACGCCAGCTCTGGTGCGTGCGTGGTGGGCCGGGATGGGTAGGAAGCAC
CCGACTGCCCGCCGGCATGCCTACAACGTCCTCCGGGCGGTGATGAACACAGCGGTCGAGGACAAGCTGA
TCGCAGAGAACCCGTGCCGGATCGAGCAGAAGGCAGCCGATGAGCGCGACGTAGAGGCGCTGACGCCTGA
GGAGCTGGACATCGTCGCCGCTGAGATCTTCGTGCACTACCGGATCGCGGCATACATCCTGGCGTGGACG
AGCCTCCGGTTCGGAGAGCTGATCGAGCTTCGCCGCAAGGACATCGTGGACGACGGCATGACGATGAAGC
TCCGGGTGCGCCGTGGCGCTTCCCGCGTGGGGAACAAGATCGTCGTTGGCAACGCCAAGACCGTCCGGTC
GAAGCGTCCTGTGACGGTTCCGCCTCACGTCGCGGAGATGATCCGAGCGCACATGAAGGACCGTACGAAG
ATGAACAAGGGCCCCGAGGCATTCCTGGTGACCACGACGCAGGGCAACCGGCTGTCGAAGTCCGCGTTCA
CCAAGTCGCTGAAGCGTGGCTACGCCAAGATCGGTCGGCCGGAACTCCGCATCCACGACCTCCGCGCTGT
CGGCGCTACGTTCGCCGCTCAGGCAGGTGCGACGACCAAGGAGCTGATGGCCCGCCTCGGTCACACGACT
CCTAGGATGGCGATGAAGTACCAGATGGCGTCTGAGGCCCGCGACGAGGCTATCGCTGAGGCGATGTCCA
AGCTGGCCAAGACCTCCTGAAACGCAAAAAGCCCCCCTCCCAAGGACACTGAGTCCTAAAGAGGGGGGTT
TCTTGTCAGTACGCGAAGAACCACGCCTGGCCGCGAGCGCCAGCACCGCCGCTCTGTGCGGAGACCTGGG
CACCAGCCCCGCCGCCGCCAGGAGCATTGCCGTTCCCGCCAGCTAGCCACCTGACGTCGGGGGGGGGGGA
AAGCCACGTTGTGTCTCAAAATCTCTGATGTTACATTGCACAAGATAAAAATATATCATCATGAACAATA
AAACTGTCTGCTTACATAAACAGTAATACAAGGGGTGTTATGAGCCATATTCAACGGGAAACGTCTTGCT
CGAGGCCGCGATTAAATTCCAACATGGATGCTGATTTATATGGGTATAAATGGGCTCGCGATAATGTCGG
GCAATCAGGTGCGACAATCTATCGCTTGTATGGGAAGCCCCATGCGCCAGAGTTGTTTCTGAAACATGGC
AAAGGTAGCGTTGCCAATGATGTTACAGATGAGATGGTCAGACTAAACTGGCTGACGGAATTTATGCCTC
TTCCGACCATCAAGCATTTTATCCGTACTCCTGATGATGCATGGTTACTCACCACTGCGATCCCCGGGAA
AACAGCATTCCAGGTATTAGAAGAATATCCTGATTCAGGTGAAAATATTGTTGATGCGCTGGCAGTGTTC
CTGCGCCGGTTGCATTCGATTCCTGTTTGTAATTGTCCTTTTAACAGCGATCGCGTATTTCGCCTCGCTC
AGGCGCAATCACGAATGAATAACGGTTTGGTTGATGCGAGTGATTTTGATGACGAGCGTAATGGCTGGCC
TGTTGAACAAGTCTGGAAAGAAATGCATAATCTTTTGCCATTCTCACCGGATTCAGTCGTCACTCATGGT
GATTTCTCACTTGATAACCTTATTTTTGACGAGGGGAAATTAATAGGTTGTATTGATGTTGGACGAGTCG
GAATCGCAGACCGATACCAGGATCTTGCCATCCTATGGAACTGCCTCGGTGAGTTTTCTCCTTCATTACA
GAAACGGCTTTTTCAAAAATATGGTATTGATAATCCTGATATGAATAAATTGCAGTTTCATTTGATGCTC
GATGAGTTTTTCTAATCAGAATTGGTTAATTGGTTGTAACACTGGCAGAGCATTACGCTGACTTGACGGG
ACGGCGGCTTTGTTGAATAAATCGAACTTTTGCTGAGTTGAAGGATCAGATCACGCATCTTCCCGACAAC
GCAGACCGTTCCGTGGCAAAGCAAAAGTTCAAAATCACCAACTGGTCCACCTACAACAAAGCTCTCACCA
ACCGTGGCTCCCTCACGATATC
Features (pLannotate 1.2.2; 14 found; start..end, strand, type, name):
      4..53      +  terminator     rrnB T1 terminator (fragment): transcription terminator T1 from the E. coli rrnB gene
    138..155     +  promoter       PLtetO-1 promoter (fragment): modified phage lambda PL promoter with tet operator sites (Lutz and Bujard, 1997)
    205..265     +  misc_RNA       St1 gRNA scaffold (fragment): guide RNA scaffold for the Streptococcus thermophilus CRISPR/Cas9 system (Esvelt et al., 2013)
    497..1085    -  rep_origin     ori: high-copy-number ColE1/pMB1/pBR322/pUC origin of replication
   1133..1182    +  terminator     rrnB T1 terminator (fragment): transcription terminator T1 from the E. coli rrnB gene
   1262..1288    +  promoter       PLtetO-1 promoter (fragment): modified phage lambda PL promoter with tet operator sites (Lutz and Bujard, 1997)
   1298..1319    +  promoter       tight TRE promoter (fragment): Tet-responsive promoter PTight, consisting of seven tet operator sequences followed by the minimal CMV promoter
   1330..4692    +  CDS            cas9-1: CAS9A_STRTD - Also known as csn1. Experimental evidence at protein level: Swiss-Prot protein existence level 1. CRISPR (clustered regularly interspaced short palindromic repeat) is an adaptive immune system that provides protection against mobile genetic elements (viruses, transposable elements and conjugative plasmids). CRISPR clusters contain spacers, sequences complementary to antecedent mobile elements, and target invading nucleic acids. CRISPR clusters are transcribed and processed into CRISPR RNA (crRNA). In type II CRISPR systems correct processing of pre-crRNA requires a trans- encoded
   4796..4823    +  terminator     rrnB T2 terminator: transcription terminator T2 from the E. coli rrnB gene
   4936..5556    +  CDS            tetR: TETR2_ECOLX - Experimental evidence at protein level: Swiss-Prot protein existence level 1. TetR is the repressor of the tetracycline resistance element; its N-terminal region forms a helix-turn-helix structure and binds DNA. Binding of tetracycline to TetR reduces the repressor affinity for the tetracycline resistance gene (tetA) promoter operator sites. From Escherichia coli.
   6185..7297    +  CDS            33: VINT_BPML5 - Also known as int. Protein inferred from homology: Swiss-Prot protein existence level 3. Integrase is necessary for integration of the phage into the host genome by site-specific recombination. From Mycobacterium phage L5 (Mycobacteriophage L5).
   7359..7463    -  CDS            32 (fragment): VG32_BPML5 - Protein predicted: Swiss-Prot protein existence level 4. From Mycobacterium phage L5 (Mycobacteriophage L5).
   7600..8415    +  CDS            KanR: aminoglycoside phosphotransferase; aph(3')-Ia; confers resistance to kanamycin in bacteria or G418 (Geneticin®) in eukaryotes
   8556..8627    +  CDS            TRA2_ECOLX (fragment): Protein predicted: Swiss-Prot protein existence level 4. Required for transposition of transposon Tn903. From Escherichia coli.
