[The description below was written by a language model from this plasmid's Addgene catalogue record and pLannotate feature annotations shown in this document.]
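Description:
PLJR965_Rv1420 is a single-plasmid CRISPR interference (CRISPRi) vector for gene silencing in Mycobacterium tuberculosis, built on the PLJR965 backbone and carrying a 22-nt guide directed against the H37Rv gene Rv1420. It is an 8.6 kb E. coli–mycobacteria shuttle construct. In E. coli it replicates from a ColE1/pMB1-type origin, which the catalogue entry lists as low copy although the annotation software labels this origin family as high copy. Selection in both hosts is by kanamycin, through an aph(3')-Ia KanR gene flanked by a remnant of Tn903. No mycobacterial plasmid origin is annotated. Instead, the vector carries the mycobacteriophage L5 integrase gene and, according to the catalogue purpose, the L5 attP site, which is not separately annotated in the feature table. Together these mediate site-specific, single-copy integration into the mycobacterial chromosome.

The payload consists of two tetracycline-regulated expression units plus their repressor. A Streptococcus thermophilus Cas9 open reading frame, described in the record as dCas9 (the nuclease-dead form), sits downstream of a promoter containing tet operator sequences and is followed by an rrnB T2 terminator. The targeting sequence is placed between a second tet operator-containing promoter and the St1 gRNA scaffold. rrnB T1 terminator fragments lie upstream of both units to insulate them from read-through. A constitutively encoded TetR represses both promoters until a tetracycline-class inducer is added. The dCas9–sgRNA complex is then produced, binds Rv1420 and blocks its transcription. The construct is therefore suited to inducible knockdown of Rv1420 for studying its function. The record does not state the cloning sites used for guide insertion.
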