Addgene plasmid #241229: PLJR965_Rv1420
Purpose: CRISPRi gene silencing plasmid with sgRNA (Rv1420) dCas9 TetR and KanR L5 Int attP for M. tuberculosis
Depositing lab: Kyu Rhee. Depositing organization: Cornell University.
Backbone
  Vector backbone: PLJR965
  Vector type: Bacterial Expression
Growth in bacteria
  Bacterial resistance: Kanamycin, 50 μg/mL
  Growth temperature: 37°C
  Growth strain: DH5alpha
  Copy number: Low Copy
Gene/Insert
  Gene/Insert name: Rv1420 sgRNA (alt name: dcas9 TetR)
  gRNA/shRNA sequence: GAATCTACGCGACTTCCTTTCC
  Species: Mycobacterium tuberculosis (H37Rv)
  Insert size (bp): 22
  Mutation: WT
  Cloning method: Restriction Enzyme; 5′ cloning site Unknown (unknown if destroyed); 3′ cloning site Unknown (unknown if destroyed)
Terms and licenses: Academic/Nonprofit Terms; Industry Terms: Not Available to Industry
How to cite: PLJR965_Rv1420 was a gift from Kyu Rhee (Addgene plasmid # 241229 ; http://n2t.net/addgene:241229 ; RRID:Addgene_241229)
